>Addgene plasmid #186907 | InterCatch-1xL | addgene full sequence | sequence record 369404 | Addgene NGS Result
TTGAGATCCTTTTTTTCTGCGCGTAATCTGCTGCTTGCAAACAAAAAAACCACCGCTACCAGCGGTGGTT
TGTTTGCCGGATCAAGAGCTACCAACTCTTTTTCCGAAGGTAACTGGCTTCAGCAGAGCGCAGATACCAA
ATACTGTTCTTCTAGTGTAGCCGTAGTTAGGCCACCACTTCAAGAACTCTGTAGCACCGCCTACATACCT
CGCTCTGCTAATCCTGTTACCAGTGGCTGCTGCCAGTGGCGATAAGTCGTGTCTTACCGGGTTGGACTCA
AGACGATAGTTACCGGATAAGGCGCAGCGGTCGGGCTGAACGGGGGGTTCGTGCACACAGCCCAGCTTGG
AGCGAACGACCTACACCGAACTGAGATACCTACAGCGTGAGCTATGAGAAAGCGCCACGCTTCCCGAAGG
GAGAAAGGCGGACAGGTATCCGGTAAGCGGCAGGGTCGGAACAGGAGAGCGCACGAGGGAGCTTCCAGGG
GGAAACGCCTGGTATCTTTATAGTCCTGTCGGGTTTCGCCACCTCTGACTTGAGCGTCGATTTTTGTGAT
GCTCGTCAGGGGGGCGGAGCCTATGGAAAAACGCCAGCAACGCGGCCTTTTTACGGTTCCTGGCCTTTTG
CTGGCCTTTTGCTCACATGTTCTTTCCTGCGTTATCCCCTGATTCTGTGGATAACCGTATTACCGCCTTT
GAGTGAGCTGATACCGCTCGCCGCAGCCGAACGACCGAGCGCAGCGAGTCAGTGAGCGAGGAAGCGGATC
CCTATACAGTTGAAGTCGGAAGTTTACATACACCTTAGCCAAATACATTTAAACTCACTTTTTCACAATT
CCTGACATTTAATCCTAGTAAAAATTCCCTGTCTTAGGTCAGTTAGGATCACCACTTTATTTTAAGAATG
TGAAATATCAGAATAATAGTAGAGAGAATGATTCATTTCAGCTTTTATTTCTTTCATCACATTCCCAGTG
GGTCAGAAGTTTACATACACTCGACTCCTCTGCAGAATGCGGCGATGTTTCGGTAAGGGGTCCCGAGTAG
CTAGTTCATGGCAGCCAGCATATGGCATATGTTGCCAAACTCTAAACCAAATACTCATTCTGATGTTTTA
AATGATTTGCCCTCCCATATGTCCTTCCGAGTGAGAGACACAAAAAATTCCAACACACTATTGCAATGAA
AATAAATTTCCTTTATTAGCCAGAAGTCAGATGCTCAAGGGGCTTCATGATGTCCCCATAATTTTTGGCA
GAGGGAAAAAGATCTCAGTGGTATTTGTGAGCCAGGGCATTGGCCACACCAGCCACCACCTTCTGATAGG
CAGCCTGCACCTGAGGAGTGAATTCACGACAGGCCTTCGAATCAGGCACCGGGCTTGCGGGTCATGCACC
AGGTGCGCGGTCCTTCGGGCACCTCGACGTCGGCGGTGACGGTGAAGCCGAGCCGCTCGTAGAAGGGGAG
GTTGCGGGGCGCGGAGGTCTCCAGGAAGGCGGGCACCCCGGCGCGCTCGGCCGCCTCCACTCCGGGGAGC
ACGACGGCGCTGCCCAGACCCTTGCCCTGGTGGTCGGGCGAGACGCCGACGGTGGCCAGGAACCACGCGG
GCTCCTTGGGCCGGTGCGGCGCCAGGAGGCCTTCCATCTGTTGCTGCGCGGCCAGCCGGGAACCGCTCAA
CTCGGCCATGCGCGGGCCGATCTCGGCGAACACCGCCCCCGCTTCGACGCTCTCCGGCGTGGTCCAGACC
GCCACCGCGGCGCCGTCGTCCGCGACCCACACCTTGCCGATGTCGAGCCCGACGCGCGTGAGGAAGAGTT
CTTGCAGCTCGGTGACCCGCTCGATGTGGCGGTCCGGATCGACGGTGTGGCGCGTGGCGGGGTAGTCGGC
GAACGCGGCGGCGAGGGTGCGTACGGCCCTGGGGACGTCGTCGCGGGTGGCGAGGCGCACCGTGGGCTTG
TACTCGGTCATGGGGCCAGGATTCTCCTCGACGTCACCAGCCTGCTTCAGCAGGCTGAAGTTAGTAGCTC
CACTGCCCTTGTACAGCTCGTCCATGCCGAGAGTGATCCCGGCGGCGGTCACGAACTCCAGCAGGACCAT
GTGATCGCGCTTCTCGTTGGGGTCTTTGCTCAGGGCGGACTGGGTGCTCAGGTAGTGGTTGTCGGGCAGC
AGCACGGGGCCGTCGCCGATGGGGGTGTTCTGCTGGTAGTGGTCGGCGAGCTGCACGCTGCCGTCCTCGA
TGTTGTGGCGGATCTTGAAGTTCACCTTGATGCCGTTCTTCTGCTTGTCGGCCATGATATAGACGTTGTG
GCTGTTGTAGTTGTACTCCAGCTTGTGCCCCAGGATGTTGCCGTCCTCCTTGAAGTCGATGCCCTTCAGC
TCGATGCGGTTCACCAGGGTGTCGCCCTCGAACTTCACCTCGGCGCGGGTCTTGTAGTTGCCGTCGTCCT
TGAAGAAGATGGTGCGCTCCTGGACGTAGCCTTCGGGCATGGCGGACTTGAAGAAGTCGTGCTGCTTCAT
GTGGTCGGGGTAGCGGCTGAAGCACTGCACGCCGTAGGTCAGGGTGGTCACGAGGGTGGGCCAGGGCACG
GGCAGCTTGCCGGTGGTGCAGATGAACTTCAGGGTCAGCTTGCCGTAGGTGGCATCGCCCTCGCCCTCGC
CGGACACGCTGAACTTGTGGCCGTTTACGTCGCCGTCCAGCTCGACCAGGATGGGCACCACCCCGGTGAA
CAGCTCCTCGCCCTTGCTCAACATGGTGGCCTCAGGTGCAGAGGTTTCTACAGGGAAAGAGAGAAAGGCT
ACAGTTAGTTTGCTGTGATGATGCTAAGTGCCGAGGTCAGATGTCTATGGATTGTACACGGAATCCCAAC
GCAGGAACCAAAAAACACTCACCCAAAAAAATGGCGCTAAGGCCGAGAGAAAGGCGAAGTTCCGTCTACG
GCTATATACCTTGAAACAGGGGCGGCAGAAGTGACGCAACGCGGTTGCGCGGACGGCTTCCTGTGTTTTC
ATTGGTCGAAGCGTTCTGCGCGTGCGCAGAGATTCCCCAGGGAAGGCGGGCCCTCTTCCGAATGTCCAAT
CCGGACATTCTTCCGGTTGGACCTCCGCGGTCAGCGCTGTGCCCGGCGAGAGATCACGTGGGGCGCGGAG
GCGGTGCTGCTGGGGCACGGCCGTCCAGCCTCGGCGGCCATATTTTTGAGGGGCTGTTCATCTCGTTCAC
ACGCTCTGTCCGCCATGTTTGTGAGTGGAAGCGCCATTACCCCTTCAAGCGACTGAAGGCTGCAGGGCCT
CTGGTGGCCCGCATGGGGAGACCAGACCCGCCAGGCCCGCCTTTCCGCACTCAGTCCGGGCTTACTTTAT
TTTGTGAGACAGGGTCTCGCCTAGAGGCTCCGGTGCCCGTCAGTGGGCAGAGCGCACATCGCCCACAGTC
CCCGAGAAGTTGGGGGGAGGGGTCGGCAATTGAACCGGTGCCTAGAGAAGGTGGCGCGGGGTAAACTGGG
AAAGTGATGTCGTGTACTGGCTCCGCCTTTTTCCCGAGGGTGGGGGAGAACCGTATATAAGTGCAGTAGT
CGCCGTGAACGTTCTTTTTCGCAACGGGTTTGCCGCCAGAACACAGGTAAGTGCCGTGTGTGGTTCCCGC
GGGCCTGGCCTCTTTACGGGTTATGGCCCTTGCGTGCCTTGAATTACTTCCACGCCCCTGGCTGCAGTAC
GTGATTCTTGATCCCGAGCTTCGGGTTGGAAGTGGGTGGGAGAGTTCGAGGCCTTGCGCTTAAGGAGCCC
CTTCGCCTCGTGCTTGAGTTGAGGCCTGGCTTGGGCGCTGGGGCCGCCGCGTGCGAATCTGGTGGCACCT
TCGCGCCTGTCTCGCTGCTTTCGATAAGTCTCTAGCCATTTAAAATTTTTGATGACCTGCTGCGACGCTT
TTTTTCTGGCAAGATAGTCTTGTAAATGCGGGCCAAGATCTGCACACTGGTATTTCGGTTTTTGGGGCCG
CGGGCGGCGACGGGGCCCGTGCGTCCCAGCGCACATGTTCGGCGAGGCGGGGCCTGCGAGCGCGGCCACC
GAGAATCGGACGGGGGTAGTCTCAAGCTGGCCGGCCTGCTCTGGTGCCTGGCCTCGCGCCGCCGTGTATC
GCCCCGCCCTGGGCGGCAAGGCTGGCCCGGTCGGCACCAGTTGCGTGAGCGGAAAGATGGCCGCTTCCCG
GCCCTGCTGCAGGGAGCTCAAAATGGAGGACGCGGCGCTCGGGAGAGCGGGCGGGTGAGTCACCCACACA
AAGGAAAAGGGCCTTTCCGTCCTCAGCCGTCGCTTCATGTGACTCCACGGAGTACCGGGCGCCGTCCAGG
CACCTCGATTAGTTCTCGAGCTTTTGGAGTACGTCGTCTTTAGGTTGGGGGGAGGGGTTTTATGCGATGG
AGTTTCCCCATACTGAGTGGGTGGAGACTGAAGTTAGGCCAGCTTGGCACTTGATGTAATTCTCCTTGGA
ATTTGCCCTTTTTGAGTTTGGATCTTGGTTCATTCTCAAGCCTCAGACAGTGGTTCAAAGTTTTTTTCTT
CCATTTAAGGTGTCGTGAAAACTACCCCAAGCTGGCCTCTGGCCACCATGGATCAAGCTAGATCAGCATT
CTCTAACTTGTTTGGTGGAGAACCATTGTCATGTACCCGGGCCAGCCTGGCTCGGCAAGTAGATGGCGAT
AACAGTCATGTGGAGATGAAACTTGCTGTAGATGAAGAAGAAAATGCTGACAATAACACAAAGGCCAATG
TCACAAAACCAAAAAGGTGTAGTGGAAGTATCTGCTATGGGACTATTGCTGTGATCGTCTTTTTCTTGAT
TGGATTTATGATTGGCTACTTGGGCTATGAACAAAAACTCATCTCAGAAGAGGATCTGGGTTCCGGTGGC
TCCGCGGGAGGCGGTGGATCGGAACTGACCACACTGTCCGGACTGTCTGGAGAGCAGGGACCATCCGGCG
ACATGACCACAGAGGAGGATTCTGCCACACACATCAAGTTCAGCAAGAGGGACGAGGACGGAAGAGAGCT
GGCAGGAGCAACCATGGAGCTGAGGGATAGCTCCGGCAAGACCATCAGCACATGGATCTCCGACGGCCAC
GTGAAGGATTTCTACCTGTATCCCGGCAAGTACACCTTTGTGGAGACAGCAGCACCAGACGGATATGAGG
TGGCAACCCCTATCGAGTTTACAGTGAACGAGGACGGACAGGTGACCGTGGATGGAGAGGCAACAGAGGG
CGATGCACACACCGGATCTAGCGGATCTATGGAGGAGGACAACATGGCCATCATCAAGGAGTTCATGAGA
TTCAAGGTGCACATGGAGGGCAGCGTGAACGGCCACGAGTTCGAGATCGAGGGCGAGGGCGAGGGCCACC
CCTACGAGGGCACCCAGACCGCCAAGCTGAAGGTGACCAAGGGCGGCCCCCTGCCCTTCGCCTGGGACAT
CCTGAGCCCCCAGTTCATGTACGGCAGCAAGGCCTACGTGAAGCACCCCGCCGACATCCCCGACTACCTG
AAGCTGAGCTTCCCCGAGGGCTTCACCTGGGAGAGAGTGATGAACTTCGAGGACGGCGGCGTGGTGACCG
TGACCCAGGACAGCAGCCTGCAGGACGGCCAGTTCATCTACAAGGTGAAGCTGCTGGGCATCAACTTCCC
CAGCGACGGCCCCGTGATGCAGAAGAAGACCATGGGCTGGGAGGCCAGCACCGAGAGAATGTACCCCGAG
GACGGCGCCCTGAAGGGCGAGATCAACCAGAGACTGAAGCTGAAGGACGGCGGCCACTACGACGCCGAGG
TGAAGACCACCTACAAGGCCAAGAAGCCCGTGCAGCTGCCCGGCGCCTACAACGTGGACATCAAGCTGGA
CATCACCAGCCACAACGAGGACTAGGTCAGGCCAAGCTTGGGGATCAATTCTCTAGAGCTCGCTGATCAG
CCTCGACTGTGCCTTCTAGTTGCCAGCCATCTGTTGTTTGCCCCTCCCCCGTGCCTTCCTTGACCCTGGA
AGGTGCCACTCCCACTGTCCTTTCCTAATAAAATGAGGAAATTGCATCGCATTGTCTGAGTAGGTGTCAT
TCTATTCTGGGGGGTGGGGTGGGGCAGGACAGCAAGGGGGAGGATTGGGAAGACAATAGCAGGCATGCTG
GGGATGCGGTGGGCTCTATGGCTTCTGAGGCGGAAAGAACCAGCTGGGCCTACTAGATAGCGGACCCCTT
ACCGAAACATCGCCGCATTCTGCAGAGGAGTCGAACTTAGTGTATGTAAACTTCTGACCCACTGGAATTG
TGATACAGTGAATTATAAGTGAAATAATCTGTCTGTAAACAATTGTTGGAAAAATGACTTGTGTCATGCA
CAAAGTAGATGTCCTAACTGACTTGCCAAAACTATTGTTTGTTAACAAGAAATTTGTGGAGTAGTTGAAA
AACGAGTTTTAATGACTCCAACTTAAGTGTATGTAAACTTCCGACTTCAACTGTATAGGGATCCAATTTT
AACAAAATATTAACGCTTACAATTTCCTGATGCGGTATTTTCTCCTTACGCATCTGTGCGGTATTTCACA
CCGCATCAGGTGGCACTTTTCGGGGAAATGTGCGCGGAACCCCTATTTGTTTATTTTTCTAAATACATTC
AAATATGTATCCGCTCATGAGACAATAACCCTGATAAATGCTTCAATAATATTGAAAAAGGAAGAGTATG
AGTATTCAACATTTCCGTGTCGCCCTTATTCCCTTTTTTGCGGCATTTTGCCTTCCTGTTTTTGCTCACC
CAGAAACGCTGGTGAAAGTAAAAGATGCTGAAGATCAGTTGGGTGCACGAGTGGGTTACATCGAACTGGA
TCTCAACAGCGGTAAGATCCTTGAGAGTTTTCGCCCCGAAGAACGTTTTCCAATGATGAGCACTTTTAAA
GTTCTGCTATGTGGCGCGGTATTATCCCGTATTGACGCCGGGCAAGAGCAACTCGGTCGCCGCATACACT
ATTCTCAGAATGACTTGGTTGAGTACTCACCAGTCACAGAAAAGCATCTTACGGATGGCATGACAGTAAG
AGAATTATGCAGTGCTGCCATAACCATGAGTGATAACACTGCGGCCAACTTACTTCTGACAACGATCGGA
GGACCGAAGGAGCTAACCGCTTTTTTGCACAACATGGGGGATCATGTAACTCGCCTTGATCGTTGGGAAC
CGGAGCTGAATGAAGCCATACCAAACGACGAGCGTGACACCACGATGCCTGTAGCAATGGCAACAACGTT
GCGCAAACTATTAACTGGCGAACTACTTACTCTAGCTTCCCGGCAACAATTAATAGACTGGATGGAGGCG
GATAAAGTTGCAGGACCACTTCTGCGCTCGGCCCTTCCGGCTGGCTGGTTTATTGCTGATAAATCTGGAG
CCGGTGAGCGTGGGTCTCGCGGTATCATTGCAGCACTGGGGCCAGATGGTAAGCCCTCCCGTATCGTAGT
TATCTACACGACGGGGAGTCAGGCAACTATGGATGAACGAAATAGACAGATCGCTGAGATAGGTGCCTCA
CTGATTAAGCATTGGTAACTGTCAGACCAAGTTTACTCATATATACTTTAGATTGATTTAAAACTTCATT
TTTAATTTAAAAGGATCTAGGTGAAGATCCTTTTTGATAATCTCATGACCAAAATCCCTTAACGTGAGTT
TTCGTTCCACTGAGCGTCAGACCCCGTAGAAAAGATCAAAGGATCTTC
Features (pLannotate 1.2.2; 14 found; start..end, strand, type, name):
      1..589     +  rep_origin     ori: high-copy-number ColE1/pMB1/pBR322/pUC origin of replication
   1152..1207    -  polyA_signal   β-globin poly(A) signal: rabbit β-globin polyadenylation signal (Gil and Proudfoot, 1987)
   1278..1358    -  CDS            HBB (fragment): HBB_PONPY - Experimental evidence at transcript level: Swiss-Prot protein existence level 2. Involved in oxygen transport from the lung to the various peripheral tissues. From Pongo pygmaeus (Bornean orangutan).
   1372..1971    -  CDS            PuroR: puromycin N-acetyltransferase; pac from Streptomyces alboniger; confers resistance to puromycin
   2038..2754    -  CDS            EGFP: EGFP is a basic (constitutively fluorescent) green fluorescent protein published in 1996, derived from Aequorea victoria. It is reported to be a rapidly-maturing weak dimer with moderate acid sensitivity.
   3387..4568    +  promoter       EF-1α promoter: strong constitutive promoter for human elongation factor EF-1α
   4598..4858    +  CDS            TFRC (fragment): TFR1_HUMAN - Experimental evidence at protein level: Swiss-Prot protein existence level 1. (Microbial infection) Acts as a receptor for new-world arenaviruses: Guanarito, Junin and Machupo virus. From Homo sapiens (Human).
   5282..5902    +  CDS            sfCherry2 (fragment): sfCherry2 is a basic (constitutively fluorescent) fluorescent protein published in 2017, derived from Discosoma sp.. It is reported to be a monomer.
   5957..6181    +  polyA_signal   bGH poly(A) signal: bovine growth hormone polyadenylation signal
   6185..6206    +  promoter       SV40 promoter (fragment): SV40 enhancer and early promoter
   6505..6535    +  rep_origin     M13 ori (fragment): M13 bacteriophage origin of replication; arrow indicates direction of (+) strand synthesis
   6536..6586    -  misc_feature   bom (fragment): basis of mobility region from pBR322
   6613..6717    +  promoter       AmpR promoter: bla
   6718..7578    +  CDS            AmpR: β-lactamase; bla; confers resistance to ampicillin, carbenicillin, and related antibiotics
