[The description below was written by a language model from this plasmid's Addgene catalogue record and pLannotate feature annotations shown in this document.]
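Description:
InterCatch-1xL is a mammalian expression plasmid built on the pSBbi-GP backbone, a Sleeping Beauty transposon vector with a constitutive bidirectional promoter arrangement. It is propagated in E. coli as a high-copy plasmid through a ColE1/pUC-type origin and selected with ampicillin via the β-lactamase gene. The 7,748 nt feature table did not annotate the Sleeping Beauty inverted repeats, although the catalogue describes the construct as a transposon system. In such systems the cargo between the repeats is integrated into the host genome when a transposase is supplied, which allows stable cell lines to be made.

On one side, the EF-1α promoter drives a synthetic fusion, terminated by a bGH polyadenylation signal. It consists of a fragment of human transferrin receptor (TfR) joined through a single GGGGS linker to SpyCatcher003 and then sfCherry1-10. The annotation picks up the TfR fragment and a partial sfCherry-type coding region. The SpyCatcher003 segment is not annotated but presumably lies in the gap between them. TfR serves as the membrane anchor. SpyCatcher003 forms a covalent bond with a SpyTag partner, and sfCherry1-10 is the large fragment of a split red fluorescent protein that fluoresces only when complemented by the missing eleventh strand.

In the opposite orientation, EGFP and the puromycin N-acetyltransferase gene are expressed and terminated by a rabbit β-globin poly(A) signal. The promoter element driving this side is not annotated. These markers allow visual identification and puromycin selection of modified cells. According to the associated work, the construct is intended for engineering functional membrane-membrane interfaces. The "1xL" in the name refers to the single linker repeat.
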