Addgene plasmid #186907: InterCatch-1xL
Purpose: Sleeping Beauty transposon system with constitutive bi-directional promoter, one side expressing SpyCatcher003-sfCherry1-10 fused to TfR through a single GGGGS linker and the other side expressing EGFP and puromycin resistance gene
Depositing lab: Taekjip Ha & Allen Liu. Depositing organization: Johns Hopkins University and School of Medicine. Publication: Engineering Functional Membrane-Membrane Interfaces by InterSpy. Moghimianavval H, Patel C, Mohapatra S, Hwang SW, Kayikcioglu T, Bashirzadeh Y, Liu AP, Ha T. Small. 2022 May 26:e2202104. doi: 10.1002/smll.202202104. PubMed 35618485.
Backbone
  Vector backbone: pSBbi-GP
  Vector type: Mammalian Expression
Growth in bacteria
  Bacterial resistance: Ampicillin, 100 μg/mL
  Growth temperature: 37°C
  Growth strain: DH5alpha
  Copy number: High Copy
Gene/Insert
  Gene/Insert name: TfR-(GGGGS)1-SpyCatcher003-sfCherry1-10
  Species: Synthetic
  Cloning method: Unknown
Terms and licenses: Academic/Nonprofit Terms; Industry Terms: Not Available to Industry
How to cite: InterCatch-1xL was a gift from Taekjip Ha & Allen Liu (Addgene plasmid # 186907 ; http://n2t.net/addgene:186907 ; RRID:Addgene_186907)
